Addgene plasmid #202404: pCAGGS-MTS(S17/43A)-TFAM-V5
Purpose: expresses MTS(S17/43A)-TFAM-V5 in mammalian cells
Depositing lab: Hung-Chun Chang. Depositing organization: Lingang Laboratory.
Backbone
  Vector backbone: pCAGGS
  Backbone size w/o insert (bp): 4859
  Total vector size (bp): 5597
  Vector type: Mammalian Expression
Growth in bacteria
  Bacterial resistance: Ampicillin, 100 μg/mL
  Growth temperature: 37°C
  Growth strain: DH5alpha
  Copy number: High Copy
Gene/Insert
  Gene/Insert name: Transcription Factor A, Mitochondrial (alt name: TCF6)
  Species: H. sapiens (human)
  Insert size (bp): 738
  Mutation: S17A, S43A
  GenBank ID: NM_003201.3
  Entrez Gene: TFAM (a.k.a. MTDPS15, MTTF1, MTTFA, TCF6, TCF6L1, TCF6L2, TCF6L3)
  Promoter: CAG
  Tag / fusion protein: V5 (C terminal on backbone)
  Cloning method: Restriction Enzyme; 5′ cloning site NotI (not destroyed); 3′ cloning site MluI (not destroyed)
  Sequencing primers: 5′ GTTCGGCTTCTGGCGTGTGAC; 3′ TATGTCCTTCCGAGTGAGAGAC
Terms and licenses: Academic/Nonprofit Terms; Industry Terms: Not Available to Industry
How to cite: pCAGGS-MTS(S17/43A)-TFAM-V5 was a gift from Hung-Chun Chang (Addgene plasmid # 202404 ; http://n2t.net/addgene:202404 ; RRID:Addgene_202404)
