[The description below was written by a language model from this plasmid's Addgene catalogue record and pLannotate feature annotations shown in this document.]
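Description:
pCAGGS-MTS(S17/43A)-TFAM-V5 is a mammalian expression plasmid built on the pCAGGS backbone, with a total size of roughly 5.6 kb. It is propagated in E. coli through a high-copy ColE1/pUC-type origin and selected with ampicillin via the β-lactamase gene and its native promoter. The backbone also carries remnants of lac regulatory sequences (lac promoter, operator, CAP site and small lacI fragments), along with an SV40 origin of replication, which can support episomal amplification in cells expressing SV40 large T antigen, and an SV40 polyadenylation signal. No mammalian selection marker is annotated, so the plasmid appears suited mainly to transient transfection.

The payload is the 738 bp human TFAM (mitochondrial transcription factor A, also called TCF6) coding sequence, inserted between NotI and MluI sites and fused at its C terminus to a V5 epitope tag supplied by the backbone. Expression is driven by the composite CAG promoter, made up of the CMV immediate early enhancer, the chicken β-actin promoter and a chimeric β-actin/β-globin intron, which gives strong constitutive expression in many mammalian cell types. Transcripts are terminated by the rabbit β-globin poly(A) signal; the short HBB fragments annotated on either side of the insert are most likely β-globin exon sequence belonging to this pCAGGS cassette rather than intended coding parts.

TFAM carries two serine-to-alanine substitutions, S17A and S43A, which the construct name places in the mitochondrial targeting sequence (MTS). Alanine replacement of serines is commonly used to block phosphorylation, although the record does not state the rationale. The V5 tag allows detection or immunoprecipitation of the mutant protein in mammalian cells.
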