Features (pLannotate 1.2.2; 19 found; start..end, strand, type, name):
      5..384     +  enhancer       CMV enhancer: human cytomegalovirus immediate early enhancer
    386..661     +  promoter       chicken β-actin promoter: No description available
    662..1678    +  intron         chimeric intron: chimera between introns from chicken β-actin and rabbit β-globin
   1676..1732    +  CDS            HBB (fragment): HBB_LEPEU - Experimental evidence at protein level: Swiss-Prot protein existence level 1. Involved in oxygen transport from the lung to the various peripheral tissues. From Lepus europaeus (European hare).
   1745..2482    +  CDS            TFAM: TFAM_HUMAN - Also known as TCF6, TCF6L2. Experimental evidence at protein level: Swiss-Prot protein existence level 1. Binds to the mitochondrial light strand promoter and functions in mitochondrial transcription regulation (PubMed:29445193, PubMed:32183942). Component of the mitochondrial transcription initiation complex, composed at least of TFB2M, TFAM and POLRMT that is required for basal transcription of mitochondrial DNA (PubMed:29149603). In this complex, TFAM recruits POLRMT to a specific promoter whereas TFB2M induces structural changes in POLRMT to enable promoter opening and trappin
   2501..2542    +  CDS            V5 tag: epitope tag from simian virus 5
   2546..2623    +  CDS            HBB (fragment): HBB_PONPY - Experimental evidence at transcript level: Swiss-Prot protein existence level 2. Involved in oxygen transport from the lung to the various peripheral tissues. From Pongo pygmaeus (Bornean orangutan).
   2694..2749    +  polyA_signal   β-globin poly(A) signal: rabbit β-globin polyadenylation signal (Gil and Proudfoot, 1987)
   3134..3150    -  protein_bind   lac operator: The lac repressor binds to the lac operator to inhibit transcription in E. coli. This inhibition can be relieved by adding lactose or isopropyl-β-D-thiogalactopyranoside (IPTG). lac repressor encoded by lacI
   3158..3188    -  promoter       lac promoter: promoter for the E. coli lac operon
   3203..3224    -  protein_bind   CAP binding site: CAP binding activates transcription in the presence of cAMP. E. coli catabolite activator protein
   3237..3276    -  CDS            lacI (fragment): lac repressor; lacI; The lac repressor binds to the lac operator to inhibit transcription in E. coli. This inhibition can be relieved by adding lactose or isopropyl-β-D-thiogalactopyranoside (IPTG).
   3283..3305    +  promoter       SV40 promoter (fragment): SV40 enhancer and early promoter
   3329..3464    +  rep_origin     SV40 ori: SV40 origin of replication
   3484..3618    +  polyA_signal   SV40 poly(A) signal: SV40 polyadenylation signal
   3620..3674    -  CDS            lacI (fragment): lac repressor; lacI; The lac repressor binds to the lac operator to inhibit transcription in E. coli. This inhibition can be relieved by adding lactose or isopropyl-β-D-thiogalactopyranoside (IPTG).
   3857..4445    -  rep_origin     ori: high-copy-number ColE1/pMB1/pBR322/pUC origin of replication
   4616..5476    -  CDS            AmpR: β-lactamase; bla; confers resistance to ampicillin, carbenicillin, and related antibiotics
   5477..5581    -  promoter       AmpR promoter: bla
>Addgene plasmid #202404 | pCAGGS-MTS(S17/43A)-TFAM-V5 | addgene full sequence | sequence record 409414 | Addgene NGS Result
GGTCGACATTGATTATTGACTAGTTATTAATAGTAATCAATTACGGGGTCATTAGTTCATAGCCCATATA
TGGAGTTCCGCGTTACATAACTTACGGTAAATGGCCCGCCTGGCTGACCGCCCAACGACCCCCGCCCATT
GACGTCAATAATGACGTATGTTCCCATAGTAACGCCAATAGGGACTTTCCATTGACGTCAATGGGTGGAG
TATTTACGGTAAACTGCCCACTTGGCAGTACATCAAGTGTATCATATGCCAAGTACGCCCCCTATTGACG
TCAATGACGGTAAATGGCCCGCCTGGCATTATGCCCAGTACATGACCTTATGGGACTTTCCTACTTGGCA
GTACATCTACGTATTAGTCATCGCTATTACCATGGTCGAGGTGAGCCCCACGTTCTGCTTCACTCTCCCC
ATCTCCCCCCCCTCCCCACCCCCAATTTTGTATTTATTTATTTTTTAATTATTTTGTGCAGCGATGGGGG
CGGGGGGGGGGGGGGGGGGCGCCRGGGGGGGGGGGGGGGGGGGGGGGGGGGGGGGGGGSGAGGCGGAGAG
GTGCGGCGGCAGCCAATCAGAGCGGCGCGCTCCGAAAGTTTCCTTTTATGGCGAGGCGGCGGCGGCGGCG
GCCCTATAAAAAGCGAAGCGCGCGGCGGGCGGGAGTCGCTGCGCGCTGCCTTCGCCCCGTGCCCCGCTCC
GCCGCCGCCTCGCGCCGCCCGCCCCGGCTCTGACTGACCGCGTTACTCCCACAGGTGAGCGGGCGGGACG
GCCCTTCTCCTCCGGGCTGTAATTAGCGCTTGGTTTAATGACGGCTTGTTTCTTTTCTGTGGCTGCGTGA
AAGCCTTGAGGGGCTCCGGGAGGGCCCTTTGTGCGGGGGGAGCGGCTCGGGGGGTGCGTGCGTGTGTGTG
TGCGTGGGGAGCGCCGCGTGCGGCTCCGCGCTGCCCGGCGGCTGTGAGCGCTGCGGGCGCGGCGCGGGGC
TTTGTGCGCTCCGCAGTGTGCGCGAGGGGAGCGCGGCCGGGGGCGGTGCCCCGCGGTGCGGGGGGGGCTG
CGAGGGGAACAAAGGCTGCGTGCGGGGTGTGTGCGTGGGGGGGTGAGCAGGGGGTGTGGGCGCGTCGGTC
GGGCTGCAACCCCCCCTGCACCCCCCTCCCCGAGTTGCTGAGCACGGCCCGGCTTCGGGTGCGGGGCTCC
GTACGGGGCGTGGCGCGGGGCTCGCCGTGCCGGGCGGGGGGTGGCGGCAGGKGGGGGTGCCGGGCGGGGC
GGGGCCGCCKCGGGCCGGGGRGGGCTCGGGGGRGGGGCGCGGCGGCCCCCGGAGCGCCGGCGGCTGTCGA
GGCGCGGCGAGCCGCAGCCATTGCCTTTTATGGTAATCGTGCGAGAGGGCGCAGGGACTTCCTTTGTCCC
AAATCTGTGCGGAGCCGAAATCTGGGAGGCGCCGCCGCACCCCCTCTAGCGGGCGCGGGGCGAAGCGGTG
CGGCGCCGGCAGGAAGGAAATGGGCGGGGAGGGCCTTCGTGCGTCGCCGCGCCGCCGTCCCCTTCTCCCT
CTCCAGCCTCGGGGCTGTCCGCGGGGGGACGGCTGCCTTCGGGGGGGACGGGGCAGGGCGGGGTTCGGCT
TCTGGCGTGTGACCGGCGGCTCTAGAGCCTCTGCTAACCATGTTCATGCCTTCTTCTTTTTCCTACAGCT
CCTGGGCAACGTGCTGGTTATTGTGCTGTCTCATCATTTTGGCAAAGAATTCATATGCGGCCGCATGGCG
TTTCTCCGAAGCATGTGGGGCGTGCTGAGTGCCCTGGGAAGGGCTGGAGCAGAGCTGTGCACCGGCTGTG
GAAGTCGACTGCGCTCCCCCTTCAGTTTTGTGTATTTACCGAGGTGGTTTGCATCTGTCTTGGCAAGTTG
TCCAAAGAAACCTGTAAGTTCTTACCTTCGATTTTCTAAAGAACAACTACCCATATTTAAAGCTCAGAAC
CCAGATGCAAAAACTACAGAACTAATTAGAAGAATTGCCCAGCGTTGGAGGGAACTTCCTGATTCAAAGA
AAAAAATATATCAAGATGCTTATAGGGCGGAGTGGCAGGTATATAAAGAAGAGATAAGCAGATTTAAAGA
ACAGCTAACTCCAAGTCAGATTATGTCTTTGGAAAAAGAAATCATGGACAAACATTTAAAAAGGAAAGCT
ATGACAAAAAAAAAAGAGTTAACACTGCTTGGAAAACCAAAAAGACCTCGTTCAGCTTATAACGTTTATG
TAGCTGAAAGATTCCAAGAAGCTAAGGGTGATTCACCGCAGGAAAAGCTGAAGACTGTAAAGGAAAACTG
GAAAAATCTGTCTGACTCTGAAAAGGAATTATATATTCAGCATGCTAAAGAGGACGAAACTCGTTATCAT
AATGAAATGAAGTCTTGGGAAGAACAAATGATTGAAGTTGGACGAAAGGATCTTCTACGTCGCACAATAA
AGAAACAACGAAAATATGGTGCTGAGGAGTGTACGCGTGAAGGTACCAGGGGTAAGCCTATCCCTAACCC
TCTCCTCGGTCTCGATTCTACGTAAGAATTCACTCCTCAGGTGCAGGCTGCCTATCAGAAGGTGGTGGCT
GGTGTGGCCAATGCCCTGGCTCACAAATACCACTGAGATCTTTTTCCCTCTGCCAAAAATTATGGGGACA
TCATGAAGCCCCTTGAGCATCTGACTTCTGGCTAATAAAGGAAATTTATTTTCATTGCAATAGTGTGTTG
GAATTTTTTGTGTCTCTCACTCGGAAGGACATATGGGAGGGCAAATCATTTAAAACATCAGAATGAGTAT
TTGGTTTAGAGTTTGGCAACATATGCCCATATGCTGGCTGCCATGAACAAAGGTTGGCTATAAAGAGGTC
ATCAGTATATGAAACAGCCCCCTGCTGTCCATTCCTTATTCCATAGAAAAGCCTTGACTTGAGGTTAGAT
TTTTTTTATATTTTGTTTTGTGTTATTTTTTTCTTTAACATCCCTAAAATTTTCCTTACATGTTTTACTA
GCCAGATTTTTCCTCCTCTCCTGACTACTCCCAGTCATAGCTGTCCCTCTTCTCTTATGGAGATCCCTCG
ACCTGCAGCCCAAGCTTGGCGTAATCATGGTCATAGCTGTTTCCTGTGTGAAATTGTTATCCGCTCACAA
TTCCACACAACATACGAGCCGGAAGCATAAAGTGTAAAGCCTGGGGTGCCTAATGAGTGAGCTAACTCAC
ATTAATTGCGTTGCGCTCACTGCCCGCTTTCCAGTCGGGAAACCTGTCGTGCCAGCGGATCCGCATCTCA
ATTAGTCAGCAACCATAGTCCCGCCCCTAACTCCGCCCATCCCGCCCCTAACTCCGCCCAGTTCCGCCCA
TTCTCCGCCCCATGGCTGACTAATTTTTTTTATTTATGCAGAGGCCGAGGCCGCCTCGGCCTCTGAGCTA
TTCCAGAAGTAGTGAGGAGGCTTTTTTGGAGGCCTAGGCTTTTGCAAAAAGCTAACTTGTTTATTGCAGC
TTATAATGGTTACAAATAAAGCAATAGCATCACAAATTTCACAAATAAAGCATTTTTTTCACTGCATTCT
AGTTGTGGTTTGTCCAAACTCATCAATGTATCTTATCATGTCTGGATCCGCTGCATTAATGAATCGGCCA
ACGCGCGGGGAGAGGCGGTTTGCGTATTGGGCGCTCTTCCGCTTCCTCGCTCACTGACTCGCTGCGCTCG
GTCGTTCGGCTGCGGCGAGCGGTATCAGCTCACTCAAAGGCGGTAATACGGTTATCCACAGAATCAGGGG
ATAACGCAGGAAAGAACATGTGAGCAAAAGGCCAGCAAAAGGCCAGGAACCGTAAAAAGGCCGCGTTGCT
GGCGTTTTTCCATAGGCTCCGCCCCCCTGACGAGCATCACAAAAATCGACGCTCAAGTCAGAGGTGGCGA
AACCCGACAGGACTATAAAGATACCAGGCGTTTCCCCCTGGAAGCTCCCTCGTGCGCTCTCCTGTTCCGA
CCCTGCCGCTTACCGGATACCTGTCCGCCTTTCTCCCTTCGGGAAGCGTGGCGCTTTCTCATAGCTCACG
CTGTAGGTATCTCAGTTCGGTGTAGGTCGTTCGCTCCAAGCTGGGCTGTGTGCACGAACCCCCCGTTCAG
CCCGACCGCTGCGCCTTATCCGGTAACTATCGTCTTGAGTCCAACCCGGTAAGACACGACTTATCGCCAC
TGGCAGCAGCCACTGGTAACAGGATTAGCAGAGCGAGGTATGTAGGCGGTGCTACAGAGTTCTTGAAGTG
GTGGCCTAACTACGGCTACACTAGAAGAACAGTATTTGGTATCTGCGCTCTGCTGAAGCCAGTTACCTTC
GGAAAAAGAGTTGGTAGCTCTTGATCCGGCAAACAAACCACCGCTGGTAGCGGTGGTTTTTTTGTTTGCA
AGCAGCAGATTACGCGCAGAAAAAAAGGATCTCAAGAAGATCCTTTGATCTTTTCTACGGGGTCTGACGC
TCAGTGGAACGAAAACTCACGTTAAGGGATTTTGGTCATGAGATTATCAAAAAGGATCTTCACCTAGATC
CTTTTAAATTAAAAATGAAGTTTTAAATCAATCTAAAGTATATATGAGTAAACTTGGTCTGACAGTTACC
AATGCTTAATCAGTGAGGCACCTATCTCAGCGATCTGTCTATTTCGTTCATCCATAGTTGCCTGACTCCC
CGTCGTGTAGATAACTACGATACGGGAGGGCTTACCATCTGGCCCCAGTGCTGCAATGATACCGCGAGAC
CCACGCTCACCGGCTCCAGATTTATCAGCAATAAACCAGCCAGCCGGAAGGGCCGAGCGCAGAAGTGGTC
CTGCAACTTTATCCGCCTCCATCCAGTCTATTAATTGTTGCCGGGAAGCTAGAGTAAGTAGTTCGCCAGT
TAATAGTTTGCGCAACGTTGTTGCCATTGCTACAGGCATCGTGGTGTCACGCTCGTCGTTTGGTATGGCT
TCATTCAGCTCCGGTTCCCAACGATCAAGGCGAGTTACATGATCCCCCATGTTGTGCAAAAAAGCGGTTA
GCTCCTTCGGTCCTCCGATCGTTGTCAGAAGTAAGTTGGCCGCAGTGTTATCACTCATGGTTATGGCAGC
ACTGCATAATTCTCTTACTGTCATGCCATCCGTAAGATGCTTTTCTGTGACTGGTGAGTACTCAACCAAG
TCATTCTGAGAATAGTGTATGCGGCGACCGAGTTGCTCTTGCCCGGCGTCAATACGGGATAATACCGCGC
CACATAGCAGAACTTTAAAAGTGCTCATCATTGGAAAACGTTCTTCGGGGCGAAAACTCTCAAGGATCTT
ACCGCTGTTGAGATCCAGTTCGATGTAACCCACTCGTGCACCCAACTGATCTTCAGCATCTTTTACTTTC
ACCAGCGTTTCTGGGTGAGCAAAAACAGGAAGGCAAAATGCCGCAAAAAAGGGAATAAGGGCGACACGGA
AATGTTGAATACTCATACTCTTCCTTTTTCAATATTATTGAAGCATTTATCAGGGTTATTGTCTCATGAG
CGGATACATATTTGAATGTATTTAGAAAAATAAACAAATAGGGGTTCCGCGCACATTTCCCCGAAAAGTG
CCACCTG
